Addgene plasmid #237973: TRAV16
Purpose: Encodes TRAV16 allele, P2A, and TRBC to generate TCRs via cloning
Depositing lab: Michael Birnbaum. Depositing organization: Massachusetts Institute of Technology. Publication: Scalable TCR synthesis and screening enable antigen reactivity mapping in vitiligo. Gaglione SA, Mukkamala RS, Krishna C, Smith BE, Wadsworth MH 2nd, Jelinsky SA, Perez CR, Schmidt-Hong L, Katz EL, Gellatly KJ, Ali LR, Shen J, Holec PV, Zhao QH, Chan AO, Xu EJK, Kravarik KM, Guzova JA, Dobson CS, Singh H, Garber M, Dougan M, Dougan SK, Harris JE, Winkler A, Birnbaum ME. Immunity. 2026 Feb 10;59(2):477-493.e9. doi: 10.1016/j.immuni.2026.01.001. Epub 2026 Jan 28. PubMed 41610844.
Backbone
  Vector backbone: pTwist Kan High Copy v2
  Backbone manufacturer: Twist
  Backbone size w/o insert (bp): 2255
  Vector type: Synthetic Biology
Growth in bacteria
  Bacterial resistance: Kanamycin, 50 μg/mL
  Growth temperature: 37°C
  Growth strain: DH5alpha
  Copy number: High Copy
Gene/Insert
  Gene/Insert name: TRBC-P2A-TRAV16
  Species: H. sapiens (human)
  Insert size (bp): 943
  Mutation: None
  Entrez Gene: TRAV16 (a.k.a. TCRAV16S1, TCRAV9S1)
  Cloning method: Unknown
Terms and licenses: Academic/Nonprofit Terms; Industry Terms: Not Available to Industry
Depositor comments: Please visit https://doi.org/10.1101/2025.04.24.649726 for bioRxiv preprint.
How to cite: TRAV16 was a gift from Michael Birnbaum (Addgene plasmid # 237973 ; http://n2t.net/addgene:237973 ; RRID:Addgene_237973)
