[The description below was written by a language model from this plasmid's Addgene catalogue record and pLannotate feature annotations shown in this document.]
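Description:
TRAV16 is a small bacterial cloning plasmid that serves as a modular part for assembling human T cell receptor (TCR) expression cassettes. It is built on the commercial pTwist Kan High Copy v2 backbone, a synthetic-biology vector of about 2.3 kb. It is propagated in E. coli through a high-copy ColE1/pUC-type origin and selected with kanamycin through an aminoglycoside phosphotransferase (KanR) gene. The sequenced plasmid is about 3.2 kb. Short annotated fragments of rop and lacZα appear to be non-functional backbone remnants rather than working elements.

The human insert of roughly 940 bp is arranged as TRBC-P2A-TRAV16. The feature table places a TRBC2 beta-chain constant region upstream and the TRAV16 alpha-chain variable gene segment downstream on the same strand. The gap between them matches the position of the P2A peptide named in the record, although P2A was not annotated as a separate feature. P2A is a self-cleaving 2A sequence that lets two polypeptides be produced from a single open reading frame. This block therefore forms the central junction of a bicistronic beta-P2A-alpha TCR design, joining the end of the beta chain to the start of the alpha chain.

No promoter, terminator or mammalian expression elements are annotated, so the plasmid is a parts donor rather than an expression vector. The remaining TCR segments, such as the beta variable region, the CDR3 and junction sequences and the alpha constant region, presumably come from other components during cloning. The record lists the cloning method as unknown. The plasmid belongs to a system for scalable TCR synthesis and screening to map antigen reactivity.
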