Features (pLannotate 1.2.2; 6 found; start..end, strand, type, name):
    245..833     -  rep_origin     ori: high-copy-number ColE1/pMB1/pBR322/pUC origin of replication
   1014..1823    -  CDS            KanR: aminoglycoside phosphotransferase; aph(3')-Ia; confers resistance to kanamycin in bacteria or G418 (Geneticin®) in eukaryotes
   1930..1971    +  CDS            rop (fragment): Rop protein, which maintains plasmids at low copy number; rop
   2160..2203    -  CDS            lacZα (fragment): LacZα fragment of β-galactosidase; lacZ fragment
   2281..2793    +  CDS            TRBC2: TRBC2_HUMAN - Also known as TCRBC2 From Homo sapiens (Human).
   2860..3171    +  CDS            TRAV16: TVA16_HUMAN - Protein inferred from homology: Swiss-Prot protein existence level 3. V region of the variable domain of T cell receptor (TR) alpha chain that participates in the antigen recognition (PubMed:24600447). Alpha-beta T cell receptors are antigen specific receptors which are essential to the immune response and are present on the cell surface of T lymphocytes. Recognize peptide-major histocompatibility (MH) (pMH) complexes that are displayed by antigen presenting cells (APC), a prerequisite for efficient T cell adaptive immunity against pathogens (PubMed:25493333). Binding of alpha-be
>Addgene plasmid #237973 | TRAV16 | addgene full sequence | sequence record 475844 | Addgene NGS Result
AGGCTAGGTGGAGGCTCAGTGATGATAAGTCTGCGATGGTGGATGCATGTGTCATGGTCATAGCTGTTTC
CTGTGTGAAATTGTTATCCGCTCAGAGGGCACAATCCTATTCCGCGCTATCCGACAATCTCCAAGACATT
AGGTGGAGTTCAGTTCGGCGTATGGCATATGTCGCTGGAAAGAACATGTGAGCAAAAGGCCAGCAAAAGG
CCAGGAACCGTAAAAAGGCCGCGTTGCTGGCGTTTTTCCATAGGCTCCGCCCCCCTGACGAGCATCACAA
AAATCGACGCTCAAGTCAGAGGTGGCGAAACCCGACAGGACTATAAAGATACCAGGCGTTTCCCCCTGGA
AGCTCCCTCGTGCGCTCTCCTGTTCCGACCCTGCCGCTTACCGGATACCTGTCCGCCTTTCTCCCTTCGG
GAAGCGTGGCGCTTTCTCATAGCTCACGCTGTAGGTATCTCAGTTCGGTGTAGGTCGTTCGCTCCAAGCT
GGGCTGTGTGCACGAACCCCCCGTTCAGCCCGACCGCTGCGCCTTATCCGGTAACTATCGTCTTGAGTCC
AACCCGGTAAGACACGACTTATCGCCACTGGCAGCAGCCACTGGTAACAGGATTAGCAGAGCGAGGTATG
TAGGCGGTGCTACAGAGTTCTTGAAGTGGTGGCCTAACTACGGCTACACTAGAAGAACAGTATTTGGTAT
CTGCGCTCTGCTGAAGCCAGTTACCTTCGGAAAAAGAGTTGGTAGCTCTTGATCCGGCAAACAAACCACC
GCTGGTAGCGGTGGTTTTTTTGTTTGCAAGCAGCAGATTACGCGCAGAAAAAAAGGATCTCAAGAAGAAG
ATCCTTTGATCTTTTCTACGGGGTCTGACGCTCAGTGGAACGAAAACTCACGTTAAGGGATTTTGGTCAT
GAGATTATCAAAAAGGATCTTCACCTAGATCCTTTTAAATTAAAAATGAAGTTTTAAATCAAGCCCAATC
TGAATAATGTTACAACCAATTAACCAATTCTGATTAGAAAAACTCATCGAGCATCAAATGAAACTGCAAT
TTATTCATATCAGGATTATCAATACCATATTTTTGAAAAAGCCGTTTCTGTAATGAAGGAGAAAACTCAC
CGAGGCAGTTCCATAGGATGGCAAGATCCTGGTATCGGTCTGCGATTCCGACTCGTCCAACATCAATACA
ACCTATTAATTTCCCCTCGTCAAAAATAAGGTTATCAAGTGAGAAATCACCATGAGTGACGACTGAATCC
GGTGAGAATGGCAAAAGTTTATGCATTTCTTTCCAGACTTGTTCAACAGGCCAGCCATTACGCTCGTCAT
CAAAATCACTCGCATCAACCAAACCGTTATTCATTCGTGATTGCGCCTGAGCAAGACGAAATACGCGATC
GCTGTTAAAAGGACAATTACAAACAGGAATCGAATGCAACCGGCGCAGGAACACTGCCAGCGCATCAACA
ATATTTTCACCTGAATCAGGATATTCTTCTAATACCTGGAATGCTGTTTTTCCGGGGATCGCAGTGGTGA
GTAACCATGCATCATCAGGAGTACGGATAAAATGCTTGATGGTCGGAAGAGGCATAAATTCCGTCAGCCA
GTTTAGTCTGACCATCTCATCTGTAACATCATTGGCAACGCTACCTTTGCCATGTTTCAGAAACAACTCT
GGCGCATCGGGCTTCCCATACAAGCGATAGATTGTCGCACCTGATTGCCCGACATTATCGCGAGCCCATT
TATACCCATATAAATCAGCATCCATGTTGGAATTTAATCGCGGCCTCGACGTTTCCCGTTGAATATGGCT
CATAACACCCCTTGTATTACTGTTTATGTAAGCAGACAGTTTTATTGTTCATGATGATATATTTTTATCT
TGTGCAATGTAACATCAGAGATTTTGAGACACGGGCCAGAGCTGCATCGCGCGTTTCGGTGATGACGGTG
AAAACCTCTGACACATGCAGCTCCCGGGACGGTCACAGCTTGTCTGTAAGCGGATGCCGGGAGCAGACAA
GCCCGTCAGGGCGCGTCAGCGGGTGTTGGCTGTTGTTTGTCGCATTATACGAGCGTCCAGGTTGGGATAC
CTGAAACAAAACCCATCGTACGGCCAAGGAAGTCTCCAATAACTGTGATCCACCACAAGCGCCAGGGTTT
TCCCAGTCACGACGTTGTAAAACGACGGCCAGTCATGCATAATCCGCACGCATCTGGAATAAGGAAGTGC
CATTCCGCCTGACCTCTCGAGTAATAGAGACCCGTCTCAGCCCGAGGTCGCTGTGTTTGAGCCATCAGAA
GCAGAGATCTCCCACACCCAAAAGGCCACACTGGTGTGCCTGGCCACAGGCTTCTACCCCGACCACGTGG
AGCTGAGCTGGTGGGTGAATGGGAAGGAGGTGCACAGTGGGGTCAGCACAGACCCGCAGCCCCTCAAGGA
GCAGCCCGCCCTCAATGACTCCAGATACTGCCTGAGCAGCCGCCTGAGAGTCTCGGCCACCTTCTGGCAG
AACCCCCGCAACCACTTCCGCTGTCAAGTCCAGTTCTACGGGCTCTCGGAGAATGACGAGTGGACCCAGG
ATAGGGCCAAACCTGTCACCCAGATCGTCAGCGCCGAGGCCTGGGGTAGAGCAGACTGTGGCTTCACCTC
CGAGTCTTACCAGCAAGGGGTCCTGTCTGCCACCATCCTCTATGAGATCTTGCTAGGGAAGGCCACCTTG
TATGCCGTGCTGGTCAGTGCCCTCGTGCTGATGGCCATGGTCAAGAGAAAGGATTCCAGAGGCGGAAGTG
GAGCAACCAATTTCTCCTTGCTGAAGCAGGCCGGTGACGTTGAGGAAAACCCAGGACCAATGAAGCCCAC
CCTCATCTCAGTGCTTGTGATAATATTTATACTCAGAGGAACAAGAGCCCAGAGAGTGACTCAGCCCGAG
AAGCTCCTCTCTGTCTTTAAAGGGGCCCCAGTGGAGCTGAAGTGCAACTATTCCTATTCTGGGAGTCCTG
AACTCTTCTGGTATGTCCAGTACTCCAGACAACGCCTCCAGTTACTCTTGAGACACATCAGCAGGGAGAG
CATCAAAGGCTTCACTGCTGACCTTAACAAAGGCGAGACATCTTTCCACCTGAAGAAACCATTTGCTCAA
GAGGAGGACAGCGCCATGTATTAGGAGACGCGGTCTCAAAACCTCGAG
